>Addgene plasmid #190362 | JAB2281 | addgene full sequence | sequence record 387078 | Addgene NGS Result
TGGCAGGATATATTGTGGTGTAAACAAATTGACGCTTAGACAACTTAATAACACATTGCGGACGTTTTTA
ATGTAATCAGCTTGCATGCCGGTCGATCTAGTAACATAGATGACACCGCGCGCGATAATTTATCCTAGTT
TGCGCGCTATATTTTGTTTTCTATCGCGTATTAAATGTATAATTGCGGGACTCTAATCATAAAAACCCAT
CTCATAAATAACGTCATGCATTACATGTTAATTATTACATGCTTAACGTAATTCAACAGAAATTATATGA
TAATCATCGCAAGACCGGCAACAGGATTCAATCTTAAGAAACTTTATTGCCAAATGTTTGAACGATCTGC
TTGACTCTAGGGGTCATCAGATTTCGGTGACGGGCAGGACCGGACGGGGCGGCACCGGCAGGCTGAAGTC
CAGCTGCCAGAAACCCACGTCATGCCAGTTCCCGTGCTTGAAGCCGGCCGCCCGCAGCATGCCGCGGGGG
GCATATCCGAGCGCCTCGTGCATGCGCACGCTCGGGTCGTTGGGCAGCCCGATGACAGCGACCACGCTCT
TGAAGCCCTGTGCCTCCAGGGACTTCAGCAGGTGGGTGTAGAGCGTGGAGCCCAGTCCCGTCCGCTGGTG
GCGGGGGGACACGTACACGGTCGACTCGGCCGTCCAGTCGTAGGCGTTGCGTGCCTTCCAGGGACCCGCG
TAGGCGATGCCGGCGACCTCGCCGTCCACCTCGGCGACGAGCCAGGGATAGCGCTCCCGCAGACGGACGA
GGTCGTCCGTCCACTCCTGCGGTTCCTGCGGCTCGGTACGGAAGTTGACCGTGCTTGTCTCGATGTAGTG
GTTGACGATGGTGCAGACCGCCGGCATGTCCGCCTCGGTGGCACGGCGGATGTCGGCCGGGCGTCGTTCT
GGGCTCATGGTAGATCCCCTCGATCGAGTTGAGAGTGAATATGAGACTCTAATTGGATACCGAGGGGAAT
TTATGGAACGTCAGTGGAGCATTTTTGACAAGAAATATTTGCTAGCTGATAGTGACCTTAGGCGACTTTT
GAACGCGCAATAATGGTTTCTGACGTATGTGCTTAGCTCATTAAACTCCAGAAACCCGCGGCTCAGTGGC
TCCTTCAACGTTGCGGTTCTGTCAGTTCCAAACGTAAAACGGCTTGTCCCGCGTCATCGGCGGGGGTCAT
AACGTGACTCCCTTAATTCTCCGCTCATGATCGATAACATGTCGACTATCGGACGAGCTCAAAGTTTAAC
GTGTGAAGACGTGCTTCTAATGTAGTTTAAACTGAAGGCGGGAAACGACAATCTGATCCAAGCTCAAGCT
AAGCTTGCATGCCTGCAGGATATCGTGGATCCAAGCTTGCCACGTGCCGCCACGTGCCGCCACGTGCCGC
CACGTGCCTCTAGAGGATCCATCTCCACTGACGTAAGGGATGACGCACAATCCCACTATCCTTCGCAAGA
CCCTTCCTCTATATAAGGAAGTTCATTTCATTTGGAGAGGACACGCTGGGATCCCCACCATGGCTGGCGC
CGTGGGCAGACCCAGAAGATCTGCTCCTCGGAGAGCCGGCAAGAACCCCCGGGAAGAGATTCTGGATGCC
AGCGCCGAGCTGTTCACCAGACAGGGCTTTGCCACCACCAGCACCCACCAGATTGCCGACGCTGTGGGCA
TCAGACAGGCCAGCCTGTACTACCACTTCCCCAGCAAGACCGAGATCTTCCTGACCCTGCTGAAAAGCAC
CGTGGAACCCTCCACCGTGCTGGCCGAGGATCTGTCTACCCTGGACGCCGGACCCGAAATGAGACTGTGG
GCTATCGTGGCCAGCGAAGTGCGGCTGCTGCTGAGCACCAAGTGGAACGTGGGCCGGCTGTACCAGCTGC
CCATCGTGGGCTCTGAGGAATTCGCCGAGTACCACAGCCAGCGCGAGGCCCTGACCAACGTGTTCAGAGA
TCTGGCCACCGAGATTGTGGGCGACGACCCCAGAGCCGAACTGCCCTTCCACATCACCATGAGCGTGATC
GAGATGCGGCGGAACGACGGCAAGATCCCTAGCCCTCTGAGCGCCGACTCTCTGCCCGAGACAGCCATTA
TGCTGGCTGACGCCTCCCTGGCTGTGCTGGGAGCACCTCTGCCTGCCGACAGAGTGGAAAAGACACTGGA
ACTGATCAAGCAGGCCGACGCCAAGGGAGGAGGTGAATCCGACTACGCTTTGTTGGAGTCGATAACACGT
CACTTGCTAGGAGGAGGAGGAGAGAACGAGCTGCGACTCAATGAGTCAACACCGAGTTCGTGTTTCACAG
AGAGTTGGGGAGGTTTGCCATTGAAAGAGAATGATTCAGAGGACATGTTGGTGTACGGACTCCTCAAAGA
TGCCTTCCATTTTGACACGTCATCATCGGACTTGAGCTGTCTTTTTGATTTTCCGGCGCCGAAGAAGAAG
AGGAAGGTTTAGTGTCGGTACGCTGAAATCACCAGTCTCTCTCTACAAATCTATCTCTCTCTATTTTCTC
CATAAATAATGTGTGAGTAGTTTCCCGATAAGGGAAATTAGGGTTCTTATAGGGTTTCGCTCATGTGTTG
AGCATATAAGAAACCCTTAGTATGTATTTGTATTTGTAAAATACTTCTATCAATAAAATTTCTAATTCCT
AAAACCAAAATCCAGTACTAAAATCCAGATCGATGCTTGATACTACGTCTTCGGGCTAGAGCGGACTAGT
TCTAGAGCGGCCGCCACCGCGGTGGAGCTCCAGCTTTTGTTCCCTTTAGTGAGGGTTAATTGCGCGCTTG
GCGTAATCATGGTCATAGCTGTTTCCTGTGTGAAATTGTTATCCGCTCACAATTCCACACAACATACGAG
CCGGAAGCATAAAGTGTAAAGCCTGGGGTGCCTAATGAGTGAGCTAACTCACATTAATTGCGTTGCGCTC
ACTGCCCGCTTTCCAGTCGGGAAACCTGTCGTGCCAGCTGCATTAATGAATCGGCCAACGCGCGGGGAGA
GGCGGTTTGCGTATTGGGCGCTCTTCCGCTTCCTCGCTCACTGACTCGCTGCGCTCGGTCGTTCGGCTGC
GGCGAGCGGTATCAGCTCACTCAAAGGCGGTAATACGGTTATCCACAGAATCAGGGGATAACGCAGGAAA
GAACATGAAGGCCTTGACAGGATATATTGGCGGGTAAACTAAGTCGCTGTATGTGTTTGTTTGAGATCTC
ATGTGAGCAAAAGGCCAGCAAAAGGCCAGGAACCGTAAAAAGGCCGCGTTGCTGGCGTTTTTCCATAGGC
TCCGCCCCCCTGACGAGCATCACAAAAATCGACGCTCAAGTCAGAGGTGGCGAAACCCGACAGGACTATA
AAGATACCAGGCGTTTCCCCCTGGAAGCTCCCTCGTGCGCTCTCCTGTTCCGACCCTGCCGCTTACCGGA
TACCTGTCCGCCTTTCTCCCTTCGGGAAGCGTGGCGCTTTCTCATAGCTCACGCTGTAGGTATCTCAGTT
CGGTGTAGGTCGTTCGCTCCAAGCTGGGCTGTGTGCACGAACCCCCCGTTCAGCCCGACCGCTGCGCCTT
ATCCGGTAACTATCGTCTTGAGTCCAACCCGGTAAGACACGACTTATCGCCACTGGCAGCAGCCACTGGT
AACAGGATTAGCAGAGCGAGGTATGTAGGCGGTGCTACAGAGTTCTTGAAGTGGTGGCCTAACTACGGCT
ACACTAGAAGAACAGTATTTGGTATCTGTGCTCTGCTGAAGCCAGTTACCTTCGGAAGAAGAGTTGGTAG
CTCTTGATCCGGCAAACAAACCACCGCTGGTAGCGGTGGTTTTTTTGTTTGCAAGCAGCAGATTACGCGC
AGAAAAAAAGGATCTCAAGAAGATCCTTTGATCTTTTCTACGGGGTCTGACGCTCAGTGGAACGAAAACT
CACGTTAAGGGATTTTGGTCATGAATTCTTGTTAGACATTATTTGCCGACTACCTTGGTGATCTCGCCTT
TCACGTAGTGAACAAATTCTTCCAACTGATCTGCGCGCGAGGCCAAGCGATCTTCTTGTCCAAGATAAGC
CTGCCTAGCTTCAAGTATGACGGGCTGATACTGGGCCGGCAGGCGCTCCATTGCCCAGTCGGCAGCGACA
TCCTTCGGCGCGATTTTGCCGGTTACTGCGCTGTACCAAATGCGGGACAACGTAAGCACTACATTTCGCT
CATCGCCAGCCCAGTCGGGCGGCGAGTTCCATAGCGTTAAGGTTTCATTTAGCGCCTCAAATAGATCCTG
TTCAGGAACCGGATCAAAGAGTTCCTCCGCCGCTGGACCTACCAAGGCAACGCTATGTTCTCTTGCTTTT
GTCAGCAAGATAGCCAGATCAATGTCGATCGTGGCTGGCTCGAAGATACCTGCAAGAATGTCATTGCGCT
GCCATTCTCCAAATTGCAGTTCGCGCTTAGCTGGATAACGCCACGGAATGATGTCGTCGTGCACAACAAT
GGTGACTTCTACAGCGCGGAGAATCTCGCTCTCTCCAGGGGAAGCCGAAGTTTCCAAAAGGTCGTTGATC
AAAGCTCGCCGCGTTGTTTCATCAAGCCTTACGGTCACCGTAACCAGCAAATCAATATCACTGTGTGGCT
TCAGGCCGCCATCCACTGCGGAGCCGTACAAATGTACGGCCAGCAACGTCGGTTCGAGATGGCGCTCGAT
GACGCCAACTACCTCTGATAGTTGAGTCGATACTTCGGCGATCACCGCTTCCCTCATGATGTTTAACTCC
TGAATTAAGCCGCGCCGCGAAGCGGTGTCGGCTTGAATGAATTGTTAGGCGTCATCCTGTGCTCCCGAGA
ACCAGTACCAGTACATCGCTGTTTCGTTCGAGACTTGAGGTCTAGTTTTATACGTGAACAGGTCAATGCC
GCCGAGAGTAAAGCCACATTTTGCGTACAAATTGCAGGCAGGTACATTGTTCGTTTGTGCCATGATGATA
TATTTTTATCTTGTGCAATGTAACATCAGAGATTTTGAGACACAACGTGGCTTTGTTGAATAAATCGAAC
TTTTGCTGAGTTGAAGGATCAGATCACGCATCTTCCCGACAACGCAGACCGTTCCGTGGCAAAGCAAAAG
TTCAAAATCACCAACTGGTCCACCTACAACAAAGCTCTCATCAACCGTGGCTCCCTCACTTTCTGGCTGG
ATGATGGGGCGATTCAGGAGATCCCCATCCAACAGCCCGCCGTCGAGCGGGCTTTTTTATCCCCGGAAGC
CTGTGGATAGAGGGTAGTTATCCACGTGAAACCGCTAATGCCCCGCAAAGCCTTGATTCACGGGGCTTTC
CGGCCCGCTCCAAAAACTATCCACGTGAAATCGCTAATCAGGGTACGTGAAATCGCTAATCGGAGTACGT
GAAATCGCTAATAAGGTCACGTGAAATCGCTAATCAAAAAGGCACGTGAGAACGCTAATAGCCCTTTCAG
ATCAACAGCTTGCAAACACCCCTCGCTCCGGCAAGTAGTTACAGCAAGTAGTATGTTCAATTAGCTTTTC
AATTATGAATATATATATCAATTATTGGTCGCCCTTGGCTTGTGGACAATGCGCTACGCGCACCGGCTCC
GCCCGTGGACAACCGCAAGCGGTTGCCCACCGTCGAGCGCCTTTGCCCACAACCCGGCGGCCGGCCGCAA
CAGATCGTTTTATAAATTTTTTTTTTTGAAAAAGAAAAAGCCCGAAAGGCGGCAACCTCTCGGGCTTCTG
GATTTCCGATCCCCGGAATTAGACTCTGGCTGCCTGTATCGAGTGGTGATTTTGTGCCGAGCTGCCGGTC
GGGGAGCTGTTGGCTGGCTGG
Features (pLannotate 1.2.2; 22 found; start..end, strand, type, name):
      1..25      +  misc_feature   LB T-DNA repeat: left border repeat from nopaline C58 T-DNA
     95..347     -  terminator     NOS terminator: nopaline synthase terminator and poly(A) signal
    370..918     -  CDS            bar: PAT_STRHY - Experimental evidence at protein level: Swiss-Prot protein existence level 1. Inactivates phosphinothricin (PPT) by transfer of an acetyl group from acetyl CoA. Can also acetylate demethylphosphinothricin but not PTT or glutamate. This enzyme is an effector of phosphinothricin tripeptide (PTT or bialaphos) resistance. From Streptomyces hygroscopicus. Introduced by genetic manipulation and expressed in glufosinate-tolerant maize by Dekalb Genetics.
    960..1139    -  promoter       NOS promoter: nopaline synthase promoter
   1331..1349    -  misc_feature   MCS (fragment): pUC18/19 multiple cloning site
   1421..1466    +  promoter       35SPPDK promoter (fragment): hybrid promoter consisting of the cauliflower mosaic virus 35S enhancer fused to the maize C4PPDK basal promoter (Yoo et al., 2007)
   1465..1511    +  promoter       minimal CaMV 35S promoter: minimal 35S promoter from cauliflower mosaic virus
   2205..2444    +  CDS            ERF2 (fragment): EF101_ARATH - Also known as ERF-2, ERF101. Experimental evidence at transcript level: Swiss-Prot protein existence level 2. Acts as a transcriptional activator. Binds to the GCC-box pathogenesis-related promoter element. Involved in the regulation of gene expression by stress factors and by components of stress signal transduction pathways. Involved in disease resistance pathways. From Arabidopsis thaliana (Mouse-ear cress).
   2515..2691    +  polyA_signal   CaMV poly(A) signal: cauliflower mosaic virus polyadenylation signal
   2725..2760    -  misc_feature   MCS (fragment): pBluescript multiple cloning site
   2773..2791    -  promoter       T3 promoter: promoter for bacteriophage T3 RNA polymerase
   2836..2852    -  protein_bind   lac operator: The lac repressor binds to the lac operator to inhibit transcription in E. coli. This inhibition can be relieved by adding lactose or isopropyl-β-D-thiogalactopyranoside (IPTG). lac repressor encoded by lacI
   2860..2890    -  promoter       lac promoter: promoter for the E. coli lac operon
   2905..2926    -  protein_bind   CAP binding site: CAP binding activates transcription in the presence of cAMP. E. coli catabolite activator protein
   2939..3031    -  CDS            lacI (fragment): lac repressor; lacI; The lac repressor binds to the lac operator to inhibit transcription in E. coli. This inhibition can be relieved by adding lactose or isopropyl-β-D-thiogalactopyranoside (IPTG).
   3033..3157    -  rep_origin     RSF ori (fragment): Plasmids containing the RSF 1030 origin of replication can be propagated in E. coli cells that contain additional plasmids with compatible origins.
   3165..3189    +  misc_feature   RB T-DNA repeat: right border repeat from nopaline C58 T-DNA
   3280..3868    -  rep_origin     ori: high-copy-number ColE1/pMB1/pBR322/pUC origin of replication
   3962..4747    -  CDS            aadA: S3AD_SHIFL - Experimental evidence at protein level: Swiss-Prot protein existence level 1. Mediates bacterial resistance to the antibiotics streptomycin and spectinomycin. From Shigella flexneri.
   4808..4957    -  CDS            sat-1 (fragment): STA_ECOLX - Protein inferred from homology: Swiss-Prot protein existence level 3. Involved in resistance to streptothricin, a broad-spectrum antibiotic produced by streptomycetes (PubMed:1850404). Detoxifies streptothricin via acetylation of the beta amino group of the first beta-lysyl moiety of streptothricin (By similarity). From Escherichia coli.
   5099..5197    +  CDS            TRA2_ECOLX (fragment): Protein predicted: Swiss-Prot protein existence level 4. Required for transposition of transposon Tn903. From Escherichia coli.
   5205..5640    +  rep_origin     pSa ori: origin of replication from bacterial plasmid pSa
