[The description below was written by a language model from this plasmid's Addgene catalogue record and pLannotate feature annotations shown in this document.]
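Description:
JAB2281 is a plant expression plasmid built on the JAB2121 backbone and organised as a compact binary T-DNA vector of about 5.8 kb. It is one of a set of parts for assembling synthetic genetic circuits in eudicot plants. Outside the T-DNA borders it carries a high-copy ColE1/pUC-type origin for propagation in E. coli, the aadA gene conferring spectinomycin (and streptomycin) resistance, and a pSa origin. The pSa origin is the element used in pGreen-style binary vectors for maintenance in Agrobacterium, although the record does not describe the delivery route explicitly. Short fragments annotated as sat-1, a Tn903 transposition protein, lacI, RSF ori and lac/T3 promoter elements appear to be backbone remnants rather than functional parts.

Between the nopaline-type left and right border repeats lie two cassettes. Next to the left border, on the reverse strand, a NOS promoter drives bar (phosphinothricin acetyltransferase) with a NOS terminator. This gives glufosinate/bialaphos resistance for selecting transformed plants. The payload is recorded as proG1090::AmtR-ERF2(AD)-19St, a synthetic transcriptional activator in which the bacterial DNA-binding repressor AmtR is fused to the activation domain of Arabidopsis ERF2. The automated annotation detects the ERF2 fragment, an upstream promoter region matching a minimal CaMV 35S core and a short 35SPPDK-like fragment, and a downstream CaMV poly(A) signal. It does not label the AmtR coding region or the G1090 promoter as such, and the depositor points to a separate fully annotated sequence for these details. In circuit designs, such a factor would activate synthetic promoters carrying AmtR operator sites, serving as a building block for programmed gene expression such as the root reprogramming described in the associated work.
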