Addgene plasmid #190362: JAB2281
Purpose: Plasmids encode parts for syntetic genetic circuit construction in eudicot plants (proG1090::AmtR-ERF2(AD)-19St)
Depositing lab: Jennifer Brophy & Jose Dinneny. Depositing organization: Stanford University. Publication: Synthetic genetic circuits as a means of reprogramming plant roots. Brophy JAN, Magallon KJ, Duan L, Zhong V, Ramachandran P, Kniazev K, Dinneny JR. Science. 2022 Aug 12;377(6607):747-751. doi: 10.1126/science.abo4326. Epub 2022 Aug 11. PubMed 35951698.
Backbone
  Vector backbone: JAB2121
  Vector type: Plant Expression
Growth in bacteria
  Bacterial resistance: Spectinomycin, 50 μg/mL
  Growth temperature: 37°C
  Growth strain: DH5alpha
  Copy number: High Copy
Gene/Insert
  Gene/Insert name: proG1090::AmtR-ERF2(AD)-19St
  Species: Synthetic
  Cloning method: Restriction Enzyme; 5′ cloning site unknown (unknown if destroyed)
Terms and licenses: Academic/Nonprofit Terms; Industry Terms: Not Available to Industry
Depositor comments: Please see the fully annotated sequence linked the "Supplemental Documents" section. Please visit https://www.biorxiv.org/content/10.1101/2022.02.02.478917v1 for bioRxiv preprint.
How to cite: JAB2281 was a gift from Jennifer Brophy & Jose Dinneny (Addgene plasmid # 190362 ; http://n2t.net/addgene:190362 ; RRID:Addgene_190362)
